Addgene plasmid #19304: pRK5-HA GST RagC wt
Depositing lab: David Sabatini. Depositing organization: Whitehead Institute for Biomedical Research. Publication: The Rag GTPases bind raptor and mediate amino acid signaling to mTORC1. Sancak Y, Peterson TR, Shaul YD, Lindquist RA, Thoreen CC, Bar-Peled L, Sabatini DM. Science. 2008 Jun 13. 320(5882):1496-501. 10.1126/science.1157535 PubMed 18497260.
Backbone
  Vector backbone: pRK5
  Backbone manufacturer: BD PharMingen
  Backbone size w/o insert (bp): 4754
  Vector type: Mammalian Expression
Growth in bacteria
  Bacterial resistance: Ampicillin, 100 μg/mL
  Growth temperature: 37°C
  Growth strain: DH5alpha
  Copy number: High Copy
Gene/Insert
  Gene/Insert name: Ras-related GTP binding C (alt name: RRAGC)
  Species: H. sapiens (human)
  Insert size (bp): 1426
  Entrez Gene: RRAGC (a.k.a. GTR2, RAGC, TIB929)
  Tag / fusion protein: HA (N terminal on insert); GST (N terminal on insert)
  Cloning method: Restriction Enzyme; 5′ cloning site SalI (not destroyed); 3′ cloning site NotI (not destroyed)
  Sequencing primers: 5′ SP6, pGEX 5'; 3′ pBABE 3'
Terms and licenses: Academic/Nonprofit Terms; Industry Terms: Not Available to Industry
How to cite: pRK5-HA GST RagC wt was a gift from David Sabatini (Addgene plasmid # 19304 ; http://n2t.net/addgene:19304 ; RRID:Addgene_19304)
