[The description below was written by a language model from this plasmid's Addgene catalogue record and the feature table of its GenBank file.]
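Description:
pRK5-HA GST RagC wt is a mammalian expression plasmid built on the pRK5 backbone that encodes wild-type human RagC (RRAGC, Ras-related GTP binding C) fused at its N terminus to an HA epitope followed by Schistosoma japonicum glutathione S-transferase. The 6.7 kb circular plasmid is propagated in E. coli from a high-copy ColE1/pUC-type origin under ampicillin selection (beta-lactamase with its own promoter). It also carries an f1 origin, which permits single-stranded DNA production. No mammalian selectable marker is annotated, so the design suits transient transfection. An SV40 enhancer/early promoter region containing the SV40 origin lies downstream of the expression cassette. This origin can support episomal replication in cells that express large T antigen.

Expression is driven by the human CMV immediate-early enhancer and promoter. An SP6 phage promoter sits between the CMV promoter and the coding region; it serves as a sequencing primer site and could be used for in vitro transcription. A Kozak consensus precedes the HA tag, the GST coding sequence follows, and the transcript ends at an SV40 polyadenylation signal. The RagC coding sequence itself is not annotated in the feature table, but the unlabelled interval between GST and the poly(A) signal matches the catalogue description of a roughly 1.4 kb insert cloned between SalI and NotI sites, both retained.

The dual tag allows detection or immunoprecipitation through HA and affinity capture on glutathione resin through GST. The associated publication examined Rag GTPase binding to raptor and amino acid signalling to mTORC1, so the construct fits pull-down and interaction studies of wild-type RagC in mammalian cells.
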