LOCUS       Exported 6685 bp ds-DNA circular SYN 12-MAY-2021
DEFINITION  synthetic circular DNA
ACCESSION   .
VERSION     .
KEYWORDS    pRK5-HA GST RagC wt
SOURCE      synthetic DNA construct
  ORGANISM  synthetic DNA construct
REFERENCE   1 (bases 1 to 6685)
  AUTHORS   Sancak Y, Peterson TR, Shaul YD, Lindquist RA, Thoreen CC, Bar-Peled
            L, Sabatini DM
  TITLE     The Rag GTPases bind raptor and mediate amino acid signaling to
            mTORC1.
  JOURNAL   Science. 2008 Jun 13. 320(5882):1496-501.
  PUBMED    18497260
REFERENCE   2 (bases 1 to 6685)
  AUTHORS   .
  TITLE     Direct Submission
  JOURNAL   Exported May 12, 2021 from SnapGene Server 1.1.58
            http://www.snapgene.com
FEATURES             Location/Qualifiers
     source          1..6685
                     /organism="synthetic DNA construct"
                     /mol_type="other DNA"
     rep_origin      20..608
                     /direction=RIGHT
                     /label=ori
                     /note="high-copy-number ColE1/pMB1/pBR322/pUC origin of
                     replication"
     primer_bind     509..528
                     /label=pBR322ori-F
                     /note="pBR322 origin, forward primer"
     primer_bind     762..779
                     /label=L4440
                     /note="L4440 vector, forward primer"
     protein_bind    896..917
                     /label=CAP binding site
                     /bound_moiety="E. coli catabolite activator protein"
                     /note="CAP binding activates transcription in the presence
                     of cAMP."
     promoter        932..962
                     /label=lac promoter
                     /note="promoter for the E. coli lac operon"
     protein_bind    970..986
                     /label=lac operator
                     /bound_moiety="lac repressor encoded by lacI"
                     /note="The lac repressor binds to the lac operator to
                     inhibit transcription in E. coli. This inhibition can be
                     relieved by adding lactose or
                     isopropyl-beta-D-thiogalactopyranoside (IPTG)."
     primer_bind     975..997
                     /label=M13/pUC Reverse
                     /note="In lacZ gene"
     primer_bind     994..1010
                     /label=M13 rev
                     /note="common sequencing primer, one of multiple similar
                     variants"
     primer_bind     994..1010
                     /label=M13 Reverse
                     /note="In lacZ gene. Also called M13-rev"
     enhancer        1039..1418
                     /label=CMV enhancer
                     /note="human cytomegalovirus immediate early enhancer"
     promoter        1419..1622
                     /label=CMV promoter
                     /note="human cytomegalovirus (CMV) immediate early
                     promoter"
     primer_bind     1573..1593
                     /label=CMV-F
                     /note="Human CMV immediate early promoter, forward primer"
     primer_bind     1619..1643
                     /label=LNCX
                     /note="Human CMV promoter, forward primer"
     promoter        1853..1871
                     /label=SP6 promoter
                     /note="promoter for bacteriophage SP6 RNA polymerase"
     primer_bind     1853..1870
                     /label=SP6
                     /note="SP6 promoter, forward primer"
     primer_bind     1884..1903
                     /label=pMT2-F
                     /note="Synthetic intron, forward primer"
     regulatory      1988..1997
                     /regulatory_class="other"
                     /note="vertebrate consensus sequence for strong initiation
                     of translation (Kozak, 1987)"
     CDS             2000..2026
                     /codon_start=1
                     /product="HA (human influenza hemagglutinin) epitope tag"
                     /label=HA
                     /translation="YPYDVPDYA"
     CDS             2057..2710
                     /codon_start=1
                     /product="glutathione S-transferase from Schistosoma
                     japonicum"
                     /label=GST
                     /translation="MSPILGYWKIKGLVQPTRLLLEYLEEKYEEHLYERDEGDKWRNKK
                     FELGLEFPNLPYYIDGDVKLTQSMAIIRYIADKHNMLGGCPKERAEISMLEGAVLDIRY
                     GVSRIAYSKDFETLKVDFLSKLPEMLKMFEDRLCHKTYLNGDHVTHPDFMLYDALDVVL
                     YMDPMCLDAFPKLVCFKKRIEAIPQIDKYLKSSKYIAWPLQGWQATFGGGDHPPK"
     primer_bind     2668..2690
                     /label=pGEX 5'
                     /note="pGEX vectors, Glutathione-S-transferase, forward
                     primer"
     regulatory      4010..4019
                     /regulatory_class="other"
                     /note="vertebrate consensus sequence for strong initiation
                     of translation (Kozak, 1987)"
     polyA_signal    4023..4157
                     /label=SV40 poly(A) signal
                     /note="SV40 polyadenylation signal"
     primer_bind     complement(4060..4079)
                     /label=SV40pA-R
                     /note="SV40 polyA, reverse primer"
     primer_bind     4114..4133
                     /label=EBV-rev
                     /note="SV40 polyA terminator, reverse primer"
     promoter        4226..4583
                     /label=SV40 promoter
                     /note="SV40 enhancer and early promoter"
     primer_bind     complement(4249..4269)
                     /label=pBABE 3'
                     /note="SV40 enhancer, reverse primer for pBABE vectors"
     rep_origin      4434..4569
                     /label=SV40 ori
                     /note="SV40 origin of replication"
     primer_bind     4496..4515
                     /label=SV40pro-F
                     /note="SV40 promoter/origin, forward primer"
     primer_bind     complement(4603..4620)
                     /label=M13 Forward
                     /note="In lacZ gene. Also called M13-F20 or M13 (-21)
                     Forward"
     primer_bind     complement(4603..4619)
                     /label=M13 fwd
                     /note="common sequencing primer, one of multiple similar
                     variants"
     primer_bind     complement(4612..4634)
                     /label=M13/pUC Forward
                     /note="In lacZ gene"
     rep_origin      4832..5287
                     /direction=RIGHT
                     /label=f1 ori
                     /note="f1 bacteriophage origin of replication; arrow
                     indicates direction of (+) strand synthesis"
     primer_bind     complement(4919..4938)
                     /label=F1ori-R
                     /note="F1 origin, reverse primer"
     primer_bind     5129..5150
                     /label=F1ori-F
                     /note="F1 origin, forward primer"
     primer_bind     complement(5304..5323)
                     /label=pRS-marker
                     /note="pRS vectors, use to sequence yeast selectable
                     marker"
     primer_bind     5423..5445
                     /label=pGEX 3'
                     /note="pGEX vectors, reverse primer"
     primer_bind     complement(5483..5501)
                     /label=pBRforEco
                     /note="pBR322 vectors, upsteam of EcoRI site, forward
                     primer"
     promoter        5569..5673
                     /gene="bla"
                     /label=AmpR promoter
     CDS             5674..6534
                     /codon_start=1
                     /gene="bla"
                     /product="beta-lactamase"
                     /label=AmpR
                     /note="confers resistance to ampicillin, carbenicillin, and
                     related antibiotics"
                     /translation="MSIQHFRVALIPFFAAFCLPVFAHPETLVKVKDAEDQLGARVGYI
                     ELDLNSGKILESFRPEERFPMMSTFKVLLCGAVLSRIDAGQEQLGRRIHYSQNDLVEYS
                     PVTEKHLTDGMTVRELCSAAITMSDNTAANLLLTTIGGPKELTAFLHNMGDHVTRLDRW
                     EPELNEAIPNDERDTTMPVAMATTLRKLLTGELLTLASRQQLIDWMEADKVAGPLLRSA
                     LPAGWFIADKSGAGERGSRGIIAALGPDGKPSRIVVIYTTGSQATMDERNRQIAEIGAS
                     LIKHW"
     primer_bind     complement(5892..5911)
                     /label=Amp-R
                     /note="Ampicillin resistance gene, reverse primer"
ORIGIN
        1 aaaagatcaa aggatcttct tgagatcctt tttttctgcg cgtaatctgc tgcttgcaaa
       61 caaaaaaacc accgctacca gcggtggttt gtttgccgga tcaagagcta ccaactcttt
      121 ttccgaaggt aactggcttc agcagagcgc agataccaaa tactgttctt ctagtgtagc
      181 cgtagttagg ccaccacttc aagaactctg tagcaccgcc tacatacctc gctctgctaa
      241 tcctgttacc agtggctgct gccagtggcg ataagtcgtg tcttaccggg ttggactcaa
      301 gacgatagtt accggataag gcgcagcggt cgggctgaac ggggggttcg tgcacacagc
      361 ccagcttgga gcgaacgacc tacaccgaac tgagatacct acagcgtgag ctatgagaaa
      421 gcgccacgct tcccgaaggg agaaaggcgg acaggtatcc ggtaagcggc agggtcggaa
      481 caggagagcg cacgagggag cttccagggg gaaacgcctg gtatctttat agtcctgtcg
      541 ggtttcgcca cctctgactt gagcgtcgat ttttgtgatg ctcgtcaggg gggcggagcc
      601 tatggaaaaa cgccagcaac gcggcctttt tacggttcct ggccttttgc tggccttttg
      661 ctcacatgtt ctttcctgcg ttatcccctg attctgtgga taaccgtatt accgcctttg
      721 agtgagctga taccgctcgc cgcagccgaa cgaccgagcg cagcgagtca gtgagcgagg
      781 aagcggaaga gcgcccaata cgcaaaccgc ctctccccgc gcgttggccg attcattaat
      841 gcagctggca cgacaggttt cccgactgga aagcgggcag tgagcgcaac gcaattaatg
      901 tgagttagct cactcattag gcaccccagg ctttacactt tatgcttccg gctcgtatgt
      961 tgtgtggaat tgtgagcgga taacaatttc acacaggaaa cagctatgac atgattacga
     1021 attaattcga gctcgcccga cattgattat tgactagtta ttaatagtaa tcaattacgg
     1081 ggtcattagt tcatagccca tatatggagt tccgcgttac ataacttacg gtaaatggcc
     1141 cgcctggctg accgcccaac gacccccgcc cattgacgtc aataatgacg tatgttccca
     1201 tagtaacgcc aatagggact ttccattgac gtcaatgggt ggagtattta cggtaaactg
     1261 cccacttggc agtacatcaa gtgtatcata tgccaagtac gccccctatt gacgtcaatg
     1321 acggtaaatg gcccgcctgg cattatgccc agtacatgac cttatgggac tttcctactt
     1381 ggcagtacat ctacgtatta gtcatcgcta ttaccatggt gatgcggttt tggcagtaca
     1441 tcaatgggcg tggatagcgg tttgactcac ggggatttcc aagtctccac cccattgacg
     1501 tcaatgggag tttgttttgg caccaaaatc aacgggactt tccaaaatgt cgtaacaact
     1561 ccgccccatt gacgcaaatg ggcggtaggc gtgtacggtg ggaggtctat ataagcagag
     1621 ctcgtttagt gaaccgtcag atcgcctgga gacgccatcc acgctgtttt gacctccata
     1681 gaagacaccg ggaccgatcc agcctccgcg gccgggaacg gtgcattgga acgcggattc
     1741 cccgtgccaa gagtgacgta agtaccgcct atagagtcta taggcccacc cccttggctt
     1801 cgttagaacg cggctacaat taatacataa ccttatgtat catacacata cgatttaggt
     1861 gacactatag aataacatcc actttgcctt tctctccaca ggtgtccact cccaggtcca
     1921 actgcacctc ggttctatcg attgaattcc cgaaccgaca gtcggtctct tcaccaaggc
     1981 cattcgcgcc accatgggct acccctatga tgtgcctgac tacgcagatc tcaatggtgg
     2041 tggtggtggg tcgagaatgt cccctatact aggttattgg aaaattaagg gccttgtgca
     2101 acccactcga cttcttttgg aatatcttga agaaaaatat gaagagcatt tgtatgagcg
     2161 cgatgaaggt gataaatggc gaaacaaaaa gtttgaattg ggtttggagt ttcccaatct
     2221 tccttattat attgatggtg atgttaaatt aacacagtct atggccatca tacgttatat
     2281 agctgacaag cacaacatgt tgggtggttg tccaaaagag cgtgcagaga tttcaatgct
     2341 tgaaggagcg gttttggata ttagatacgg tgtttcgaga attgcatata gtaaagactt
     2401 tgaaactctc aaagttgatt ttcttagcaa gctacctgaa atgctgaaaa tgttcgaaga
     2461 tcgtttatgt cataaaacat atttaaatgg tgatcatgta acccatcctg acttcatgtt
     2521 gtatgacgct cttgatgttg ttttatacat ggacccaatg tgcctggatg cgttcccaaa
     2581 attagtttgt tttaaaaaac gtattgaagc tatcccacaa attgataagt acttgaaatc
     2641 cagcaagtat atagcatggc ctttgcaggg ctggcaagcc acgtttggtg gtggcgacca
     2701 tcctccaaaa ggtggaggtg gtgggtcgag gggaggttct ggtggatcag gaggttcagg
     2761 tggatctggg tcgacgatgt ccctgcagta cggggcggag gagacgcccc tcgccggcag
     2821 ttacggcgcg gccgattcgt ttccaaagga cttcggctac ggcgtggagg aggaggaaga
     2881 ggaggcggcg gcggcgggcg gaggggttgg ggcaggggca ggcggtggct gtggtccggg
     2941 gggcgctgac agctccaagc cgaggattct gctcatggga ctccggcgca gcggcaagtc
     3001 ctccatccag aaggtggtgt ttcataagat gtcacccaac gagaccctct ttttggaaag
     3061 taccaacaag atttataagg atgacatttc caatagctcc tttgtgaatt tccagatatg
     3121 ggattttcct gggcaaatgg acttttttga cccaaccttt gactatgaga tgatcttcag
     3181 gggaacagga gcattgatat acgtcattga cgcacaggat gactacatgg aggctttaac
     3241 aagacttcac attactgttt ctaaagccta caaagttaac ccagacatga attttgaggt
     3301 ttttattcac aaagttgatg gtctgtctga tgatcacaaa atagaaacac agagggacat
     3361 tcatcaaagg gccaatgatg accttgcaga tgctgggcta gaaaaactcc atcttagctt
     3421 ttatctgact agtatctatg accattcaat atttgaagcc tttagtaagg tggtgcagaa
     3481 actcattcca caactgccga ccttggaaaa cctattaaat atctttatat caaattcagg
     3541 tattgaaaaa gcttttctct ttgatgttgt cagcaaaatc tacattgcaa cagacagttc
     3601 ccctgtggat atgcaatctt atgaactttg ctgtgacatg atcgatgttg taattgatgt
     3661 gtcttgtata tatgggttaa aggaagatgg aagtggaagt gcttatgaca aagaatctat
     3721 ggcaattatc aagctgaata atacaactgt cctttattta aaggaggtga ctaaattttt
     3781 ggcactggtc tgcattctaa gggaagaaag ctttgaaaga aaaggtttaa tagactacaa
     3841 cttccactgt ttccgaaaag ctattcatga ggtttttgag gtgggtgtga cttctcacag
     3901 gagctgtggt caccagacta gtgcctccag tctgaaagcg ctgacacaca atggcacgcc
     3961 acgaaacgcc atctaggcgg ccgctaagta agtaaggatc cccagcttgg ccgccatggc
     4021 ccaacttgtt tattgcagct tataatggtt acaaataaag caatagcatc acaaatttca
     4081 caaataaagc atttttttca ctgcattcta gttgtggttt gtccaaactc atcaatgtat
     4141 cttatcatgt ctggatcggg aattaattcg gcgcagcacc atggcctgaa ataacctctg
     4201 aaagaggaac ttggttaggt accttctgag gcggaaagaa ccagctgtgg aatgtgtgtc
     4261 agttagggtg tggaaagtcc ccaggctccc cagcaggcag aagtatgcaa agcatgcatc
     4321 tcaattagtc agcaaccagg tgtggaaagt ccccaggctc cccagcaggc agaagtatgc
     4381 aaagcatgca tctcaattag tcagcaacca tagtcccgcc cctaactccg cccatcccgc
     4441 ccctaactcc gcccagttcc gcccattctc cgccccatgg ctgactaatt ttttttattt
     4501 atgcagaggc cgaggccgcc tcggcctctg agctattcca gaagtagtga ggaggctttt
     4561 ttggaggcct aggcttttgc aaaaagctgt taacagcttg gcactggccg tcgttttaca
     4621 acgtcgtgac tgggaaaacc ctggcgttac ccaacttaat cgccttgcag cacatccccc
     4681 tttcgccagc tggcgtaata gcgaagaggc ccgcaccgat cgcccttccc aacagttgcg
     4741 cagcctgaat ggcgaatggc gcctgatgcg gtattttctc cttacgcatc tgtgcggtat
     4801 ttcacaccgc atannnnnnn nnnnnnnnnn nnnnnnnnnn nnnnnnnnnn nnnnnnnnnn
     4861 nnnnnnnnnn nnnnnnnnnn nnnnnnnnnn nnnnnnnnnn nnnnnnnnnn nnnnnnnnnn
     4921 nnnnnnnnnn nnnnnnnnnn nnnnnnnnnn nnnnncnnnn nnnnnnnnnn nnnnnnnnnn
     4981 nnnnnnnnnn nnnnnnnnnn nnnnnnnnnn nnnnnnnnnn nnnnnnnnnn nnnnnnnnnn
     5041 nnnnnnnnnn nnnnnnnnnn nnnnnnnnnn nnnnnnnnnn nnnnnnnnnn nnnnnnncct
     5101 ttgacgttgg agtccacgtt ctttaatagt ggactcttgt tccaaactgg aacaacactc
     5161 aaccctatct cgggctattc ttttgattta taagggattt tgccgatttc ggcctattgg
     5221 ttaaaaaatg agctgattta acaaaaattt aacgcgaatt ttaacaaaat attaacgttt
     5281 acaattttat ggtgcactct cagtacaatc tgctctgatg ccgcatagtt aagccagccc
     5341 cgacacccgc caacacccgc tgacgcgccc tgacgggctt gtctgctccc ggcatccgct
     5401 tacagacaag ctgtgaccgt ctccgggagc tgcatgtgtc agaggttttc accgtcatca
     5461 ccgaaacgcg cgagacgaaa gggcctcgtg atacgcctat ttttataggt taatgtcatg
     5521 ataataatgg tttcttagac gtcaggtggc acttttcggg gaaatgtgcg cggaacccct
     5581 atttgtttat ttttctaaat acattcaaat atgtatccgc tcatgagaca ataaccctga
     5641 taaatgcttc aataatattg aaaaaggaag agtatgagta ttcaacattt ccgtgtcgcc
     5701 cttattccct tttttgcggc attttgcctt cctgtttttg ctcacccaga aacgctggtg
     5761 aaagtaaaag atgctgaaga tcagttgggt gcacgagtgg gttacatcga actggatctc
     5821 aacagcggta agatccttga gagttttcgc cccgaagaac gttttccaat gatgagcact
     5881 tttaaagttc tgctatgtgg cgcggtatta tcccgtattg acgccgggca agagcaactc
     5941 ggtcgccgca tacactattc tcagaatgac ttggttgagt actcaccagt cacagaaaag
     6001 catcttacgg atggcatgac agtaagagaa ttatgcagtg ctgccataac catgagtgat
     6061 aacactgcgg ccaacttact tctgacaacg atcggaggac cgaaggagct aaccgctttt
     6121 ttgcacaaca tgggggatca tgtaactcgc cttgatcgtt gggaaccgga gctgaatgaa
     6181 gccataccaa acgacgagcg tgacaccacg atgcctgtag caatggcaac aacgttgcgc
     6241 aaactattaa ctggcgaact acttactcta gcttcccggc aacaattaat agactggatg
     6301 gaggcggata aagttgcagg accacttctg cgctcggccc ttccggctgg ctggtttatt
     6361 gctgataaat ctggagccgg tgagcgtggg tctcgcggta tcattgcagc actggggcca
     6421 gatggtaagc cctcccgtat cgtagttatc tacacgacgg ggagtcaggc aactatggat
     6481 gaacgaaata gacagatcgc tgagataggt gcctcactga ttaagcattg gtaactgtca
     6541 gaccaagttt actcatatat actttagatt gatttaaaac ttcattttta atttaaaagg
     6601 atctaggtga agatcctttt tgataatctc atgaccaaaa tcccttaacg tgagttttcg
     6661 ttccactgag cgtcagaccc cgtag
//
