>Addgene plasmid #19304 | pRK5-HA GST RagC wt | depositor partial sequence | sequence record 8969 | Author sequence
TANATAGCATGGCCTTTGCAGGGCTGGCAAGCCACGTTTGGTGGTGGCGACCATCCTCCAAAAGGTGGAG
GTGGTGGGTCGAGGGGAGGTTCTGGTGGATCAGGAGGTTCAGGTGGATCTGGGTCGACGATGTCCCTGCA
GTACGGGGCGGAGGAGACGCCCCTCGCCGGCAGTTACGGCGCGGCCGATTCGTTTCCAAAGGACTTCGGC
TACGGCGTGGAGGAGGAGGAAGAGGAGGCGGCGGCGGCGGGCGGAGGGGTTGGGGCAGGGGCAGGCGGTG
GCTGTGGTCCGGGGGGCGCTGACAGCTCCAAGCCGAGGATTCTGCTCATGGGACTCCGGCGCAGCGGCAA
GTCCTCCATCCAGAAGGTGGTGTTTCATAAGATGTCACCCAACGAGACCCTCTTTTTGGAAAGTACCAAC
AAGATTTATAAGGATGACATTTCCAATAGCTCCTTTGTGAATTTCCAGATATGGGATTTTCCTGGGCAAA
TGGACTTTTTTGACCCAACCTTTGACTATGAGATGATCTTCAGGGGAACAGGAGCATTGATATACGTCAT
TGACGCACAGGATGACTACATGGAGGCTTTAACAAGACTTCACATTACTGTTTCTAAAGCCTACAAAGTT
AACCCAGACATGAATTTTGAGGTTTTTATTCACAAAGTTGATGGTCTGTCTGATGATCACAAAATAGAAA
CACAGAGGGACATTCATCAAAGGGCCAATGATGACCTTGCAGATGCTGGGCTAGAAAAACTCCATCTTAN
CTTTTATCTGACTAGTATCTATGACCATTCAATATTTGAAGCCTTTAGTAAGGTGGTGCAGAAACTCATT
CCACAACTGCCGANCTTGGAAAACCTATTAAATATCTTTATATCAAATTCAGGTATTGAAAAAGCTTTTC
TCTTTGATGTTGTCAGCAAAATCTACATTGCAACAGACAGTTCCCTGTGGNNNTGCAATCTNATGAACTT
TGCTGTGANNTGATCGA
