>Addgene plasmid #19304 | pRK5-HA GST RagC wt | depositor partial sequence | sequence record 199810 | Author sequence
ATAGCATGGCCTTTGCAGGGCTGGCAAGCCACGTTTGGTGGTGGCGACCATCCTCCAAAAGGTGGAGGTG
GTGGGTCGAGGGGAGGTTCTGGTGGATCAGGAGGTTCAGGTGGATCTGGGTCGACGATGTCCCTGCAGTA
CGGGGCGGAGGAGACGCCCCTCGCCGGCAGTTACGGCGCGGCCGATTCGTTTCCAAAGGACTTCGGCTAC
GGCGTGGAGGAGGAGGAAGAGGAGGCGGCGGCGGCGGGCGGAGGGGTTGGGGCAGGGGCAGGCGGTGGCT
GTGGTCCGGGGGGCGCTGACAGCTCCAAGCCGAGGATTCTGCTCATGGGACTCCGGCGCAGCGGCAAGTC
CTCCATCCAGAAGGTGGTGTTTCATAAGATGTCACCCAACGAGACCCTCTTTTTGGAAAGTACCAACAAG
ATTTATAAGGATGACATTTCCAATAGCTCCTTTGTGAATTTCCAGATATGGGATTTTCCTGGGCAAATGG
ACTTTTTTGACCCAACCTTTGACTATGAGATGATCTTCAGGGGAACAGGAGCATTGATATACGTCATTGA
CGCACAGGATGACTACATGGAGGCTTTAACAAGACTTCACATTACTGTTTCTAAAGCCTACAAAGTTAAC
CCAGACATGAATTTTGAGGTTTTTATTCACAAAGTTGATGGTCTGTCTGATGATCACAAAATAGAAACAC
AGAGGGACATTCATCAAAGGGCCAATGATGACCTTGCAGATGCTGGGCTAGAAAAACTCCATCTTA
